Addgene plasmid #108277: pLV(shRNA)-Puro-U6-CCEPR
Purpose: shRNA for CCEPR lncRNA
Depositing lab: Karl Munger. Depositing organization: Tufts University. Publication: Expression of the cervical carcinoma expressed PCNA regulatory (CCEPR) long noncoding RNA is driven by the human papillomavirus E6 protein and modulates cell proliferation independent of PCNA. Sharma S, Munger K. Virology. 2018 Feb 7;518:8-13. doi: 10.1016/j.virol.2018.01.031. PubMed 29427865.
Backbone
  Vector backbone: pLV-puro-U6
  Backbone size w/o insert (bp): 7520
  Total vector size (bp): 7567
  Vector type: Lentiviral
  Selectable markers: Puromycin
Growth in bacteria
  Bacterial resistance: Ampicillin, 100 μg/mL
  Growth temperature: 37°C
  Growth strain: NEB Stable
  Copy number: High Copy
Gene/Insert
  Gene/Insert name: CCEPR
  gRNA/shRNA sequence: CCEPR
  Species: H. sapiens (human)
  Entrez Gene: CCEPR (a.k.a. CCHE1, lncRNA-CCHE1)
  Promoter: U6
  Cloning method: Unknown
  Sequencing primers: 5′ GAGGGCCTATTTCCCATGATTC; 3′ CAAGGGTAGCGGCGAAGATC
Resource information
  A portion of this plasmid was derived from a plasmid made by: This vector was purchased from VectorBuilder.
Terms and licenses: Academic/Nonprofit Terms; Industry Terms: Not Available to Industry
How to cite: pLV(shRNA)-Puro-U6-CCEPR was a gift from Karl Munger (Addgene plasmid # 108277 ; http://n2t.net/addgene:108277 ; RRID:Addgene_108277)
