[The description below was written by a language model from this plasmid's Addgene catalogue record and pLannotate feature annotations shown in this document.]
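Description:
pLV(shRNA)-Puro-U6-CCEPR is a lentiviral shRNA expression plasmid of 7,567 bp built on the pLV-puro-U6 backbone, which the record notes was obtained from a commercial vector supplier. It is designed to knock down CCEPR (also called CCHE1), a human long noncoding RNA expressed in cervical carcinoma. In bacteria it replicates from a high-copy ColE1/pUC-type origin and is selected with ampicillin through the bla gene. An f1 origin, an SV40 origin and remnants of lac and phage-promoter cloning sequences are also annotated in the backbone.

The transfer cassette has a third-generation, self-inactivating layout. An RSV promoter replaces the U3 region of a truncated HIV-1 5' LTR to drive genomic RNA production in packaging cells. It is followed by the Ψ packaging signal with a partial gag sequence, the Rev response element for Rev-dependent nuclear export, and the cPPT/CTS, which aids nuclear import of the reverse-transcribed genome. Downstream, the human U6 RNA polymerase III promoter transcribes the short hairpin. The hairpin is not annotated as a feature, but the roughly 47 bp difference between backbone and total size matches the gap between U6 and the next element. The exact target sequence is not given in the record.

A separate human PGK promoter drives puromycin N-acetyltransferase, flanked by Gateway attB scars, so transduced mammalian cells can be selected with puromycin. A WPRE enhances transcript expression, and the ΔU3 3' LTR with an SV40 polyadenylation signal closes the cassette. The plasmid is used to make lentivirus for stable depletion of CCEPR, and the associated study examined its regulation by HPV E6 and its role in cell proliferation.
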