Features (pLannotate 1.2.2; 30 found; start..end, strand, type, name):
     74..207     +  rep_origin     RSF ori (fragment): Plasmids containing the RSF 1030 origin of replication can be propagated in E. coli cells that contain additional plasmids with compatible origins.
    209..301     +  CDS            lacI (fragment): lac repressor; lacI; The lac repressor binds to the lac operator to inhibit transcription in E. coli. This inhibition can be relieved by adding lactose or isopropyl-β-D-thiogalactopyranoside (IPTG).
    314..335     +  protein_bind   CAP binding site: CAP binding activates transcription in the presence of cAMP. E. coli catabolite activator protein
    350..380     +  promoter       lac promoter: promoter for the E. coli lac operon
    388..404     +  protein_bind   lac operator: The lac repressor binds to the lac operator to inhibit transcription in E. coli. This inhibition can be relieved by adding lactose or isopropyl-β-D-thiogalactopyranoside (IPTG). lac repressor encoded by lacI
    449..467     +  promoter       T3 promoter: promoter for bacteriophage T3 RNA polymerase
    495..721     +  promoter       RSV promoter: Rous sarcoma virus enhancer/promoter
    722..902     +  LTR            5' LTR (truncated): truncated 5' long terminal repeat (LTR) from HIV-1
    949..1074    +  misc_feature   HIV-1 Ψ: packaging signal of human immunodeficiency virus type 1
   1058..1421    +  CDS            HIV-1 gag (fragment): gag protein from human immunodeficiency virus 1; gag
   1567..1800    +  misc_feature   RRE: The Rev response element (RRE) of HIV-1 allows for Rev-dependent mRNA export from the nucleus to the cytoplasm.
   2177..2277    +  CDS            Rev (fragment): human immunodeficiency virus 1 (HIV-1) Rev protein; rev; enhances nuclear export of unspliced and incompletely spliced viral mRNAs
   2295..2412    +  misc_feature   cPPT/CTS: central polypurine tract and central termination sequence of HIV-1
   2419..2659    +  promoter       U6 promoter: RNA polymerase III promoter for human U6 snRNA
   2729..2749    +  protein_bind   attB4: mutant version of attB; core recombination site for the Gateway® BP reaction BP Clonase™
   2753..3253    +  promoter       hPGK promoter: human phosphoglycerate kinase 1 promoter
   3255..3275    +  protein_bind   attB1: mutant version of attB; core recombination site for the Gateway® BP reaction BP Clonase™
   3285..3884    +  CDS            PuroR: puromycin N-acetyltransferase; pac from Streptomyces alboniger; confers resistance to puromycin
   3885..3909    -  protein_bind   attB2: mutant version of attB; recombination site for the Gateway® BP reaction BP Clonase™
   3920..4508    +  misc_feature   WPRE: woodchuck hepatitis virus posttranscriptional regulatory element
   4559..4578    +  misc_feature   cPPT/CTS (fragment): central polypurine tract and central termination sequence of HIV-1
   4580..4813    +  LTR            3' LTR (ΔU3): self-inactivating 3' long terminal repeat (LTR) from HIV-1
   4885..5006    +  polyA_signal   SV40 poly(A) signal: SV40 polyadenylation signal
   5046..5181    +  rep_origin     SV40 ori: SV40 origin of replication
   5202..5220    -  promoter       T7 promoter: promoter for bacteriophage T7 RNA polymerase
   5228..5383    +  CDS            lacZα (fragment): LacZα fragment of β-galactosidase; lacZ fragment
   5388..5816    +  rep_origin     f1 ori (sequence partly withheld): f1 bacteriophage origin of replication; arrow indicates direction of (+) strand synthesis
   5869..5973    +  promoter       AmpR promoter: bla
   5974..6834    +  CDS            AmpR: β-lactamase; bla; confers resistance to ampicillin, carbenicillin, and related antibiotics
   7005..26      +  rep_origin     ori (across the origin): high-copy-number ColE1/pMB1/pBR322/pUC origin of replication
>Addgene plasmid #108277 | pLV(shRNA)-Puro-U6-CCEPR | addgene full sequence | sequence record 207631 | Addgene NGS Result
CGTCAGGGGGGCGGAGCCTATGGAAAAACGCCAGCAACGCGGCCTTTTTACGGTTCCTGGCCTTTTGCTG
GCCTTTTGCTCACATGTTCTTTCCTGCGTTATCCCCTGATTCTGTGGATAACCGTATTACCGCCTTTGAG
TGAGCTGATACCGCTCGCCGCAGCCGAACGACCGAGCGCAGCGAGTCAGTGAGCGAGGAAGCGGAAGAGC
GCCCAATACGCAAACCGCCTCTCCCCGCGCGTTGGCCGATTCATTAATGCAGCTGGCACGACAGGTTTCC
CGACTGGAAAGCGGGCAGTGAGCGCAACGCAATTAATGTGAGTTAGCTCACTCATTAGGCACCCCAGGCT
TTACACTTTATGCTTCCGGCTCGTATGTTGTGTGGAATTGTGAGCGGATAACAATTTCACACAGGAAACA
GCTATGACCATGATTACGCCAAGCGCGCAATTAACCCTCACTAAAGGGAACAAAAGCTGGAGCTGCAAGC
TTAATGTAGTCTTATGCAATACTCTTGTAGTCTTGCAACATGGTAACGATGAGTTAGCAACATGCCTTAC
AAGGAGAGAAAAAGCACCGTGCATGCCGATTGGTGGAAGTAAGGTGGTACGATCGTGCCTTATTAGGAAG
GCAACAGACGGGTCTGACATGGATTGGACGAACCACTGAATTGCCGCATTGCAGAGATATTGTATTTAAG
TGCCTAGCTCGATACATAAACGGGTCTCTCTGGTTAGACCAGATCTGAGCCTGGGAGCTCTCTGGCTAAC
TAGGGAACCCACTGCTTAAGCCTCAATAAAGCTTGCCTTGAGTGCTTCAAGTAGTGTGTGCCCGTCTGTT
GTGTGACTCTGGTAACTAGAGATCCCTCAGACCCTTTTAGTCAGTGTGGAAAATCTCTAGCAGTGGCGCC
CGAACAGGGACTTGAAAGCGAAAGGGAAACCAGAGGAGCTCTCTCGACGCAGGACTCGGCTTGCTGAAGC
GCGCACGGCAAGAGGCGAGGGGCGGCGACTGGTGAGTACGCCAAAAATTTTGACTAGCGGAGGCTAGAAG
GAGAGAGATGGGTGCGAGAGCGTCAGTATTAAGCGGGGGAGAATTAGATCGCGATGGGAAAAAATTCGGT
TAAGGCCAGGGGGAAAGAAAAAATATAAATTAAAACATATAGTATGGGCAAGCAGGGAGCTAGAACGATT
CGCAGTTAATCCTGGCCTGTTAGAAACATCAGAAGGCTGTAGACAAATACTGGGACAGCTACAACCATCC
CTTCAGACAGGATCAGAAGAACTTAGATCATTATATAATACAGTAGCAACCCTCTATTGTGTGCATCAAA
GGATAGAGATAAAAGACACCAAGGAAGCTTTAGACAAGATAGAGGAAGAGCAAAACAAAAGTAAGACCAC
CGCACAGCAAGCGGCCGCTGATCTTCAGACCTGGAGGAGGAGATATGAGGGACAATTGGAGAAGTGAATT
ATATAAATATAAAGTAGTAAAAATTGAACCATTAGGAGTAGCACCCACCAAGGCAAAGAGAAGAGTGGTG
CAGAGAGAAAAAAGAGCAGTGGGAATAGGAGCTTTGTTCCTTGGGTTCTTGGGAGCAGCAGGAAGCACTA
TGGGCGCAGCGTCAATGACGCTGACGGTACAGGCCAGACAATTATTGTCTGGTATAGTGCAGCAGCAGAA
CAATTTGCTGAGGGCTATTGAGGCGCAACAGCATCTGTTGCAACTCACAGTCTGGGGCATCAAGCAGCTC
CAGGCAAGAATCCTGGCTGTGGAAAGATACCTAAAGGATCAACAGCTCCTGGGGATTTGGGGTTGCTCTG
GAAAACTCATTTGCACCACTGCTGTGCCTTGGAATGCTAGTTGGAGTAATAAATCTCTGGAACAGATTTG
GAATCACACGACCTGGATGGAGTGGGACAGAGAAATTAACAATTACACAAGCTTAATACACTCCTTAATT
GAAGAATCGCAAAACCAGCAAGAAAAGAATGAACAAGAATTATTGGAATTAGATAAATGGGCAAGTTTGT
GGAATTGGTTTAACATAACAAATTGGCTGTGGTATATAAAATTATTCATAATGATAGTAGGAGGCTTGGT
AGGTTTAAGAATAGTTTTTGCTGTACTTTCTATAGTGAATAGAGTTAGGCAGGGATATTCACCATTATCG
TTTCAGACCCACCTCCCAACCCCGAGGGGACCCGACAGGCCCGAAGGAATAGAAGAAGAAGGTGGAGAGA
GAGACAGAGACAGATCCATTCGATTAGTGAACGGATCTCGACGGTATCGCTAGCTTTTAAAAGAAAAGGG
GGGATTGGGGGGTACAGTGCAGGGGAAAGAATAGTAGACATAATAGCAACAGACATACAAACTAAAGAAT
TACAAAAACAAATTACAAAAATTCAAAATTTTACTAGTGAGGGCCTATTTCCCATGATTCCTTCATATTT
GCATATACGATACAAGGCTGTTAGAGAGATAATTGGAATTAATTTGACTGTAAACACAAAGATATTAGTA
CAAAATACGTGACGTAGAAAGTAATAATTTCTTGGGTAGTTTGCAGTTTTAAAATTATGTTTTAAAATGG
ACTATCATATGCTTACCGTAACTTGAAAGTATTTCGATTTCTTGGCTTTATATATCTTGTGGAAAGGACG
AAACACCGGGGCGAGCATGTTTGTTGTTTACTCGAGTAAACAACAAACATGCTCGCCTTTTTGAATTCCA
ACTTTGTATAGAAAAGTTGGGGTTGCGCCTTTTCCAAGGCAGCCCTGGGTTTGCGCAGGGACGCGGCTGC
TCTGGGCGTGGTTCCGGGAAACGCAGCGGCGCCGACCCTGGGTCTCGCACATTCTTCACGTCCGTTCGCA
GCGTCACCCGGATCTTCGCCGCTACCCTTGTGGGCCCCCCGGCGACGCTTCCTGCTCCGCCCCTAAGTCG
GGAAGGTTCCTTGCGGTTCGCGGCGTGCCGGACGTGACAAACGGAAGCCGCACGTCTCACTAGTACCCTC
GCAGACGGACAGCGCCAGGGAGCAATGGCAGCGCGCCGACCGCGATGGGCTGTGGCCAATAGCGGCTGCT
CAGCAGGGCGCGCCGAGAGCAGCGGCCGGGAAGGGGCGGTGCGGGAGGCGGGGTGTGGGGCGGTAGTGTG
GGCCCTGTTCCTGCCCGCGCGGTGTTCCGCATTCTGCAAGCCTCCGGAGCGCACGTCGGCAGTCGGCTCC
CTCGTTGACCGAATCACCGACCTCTCTCCCCAGGCAAGTTTGTACAAAAAAGCAGGCTGCCACCATGACC
GAGTACAAGCCCACGGTGCGCCTCGCCACCCGCGACGACGTCCCCAGGGCCGTACGCACCCTCGCCGCCG
CGTTCGCCGACTACCCCGCCACGCGCCACACCGTCGATCCGGACCGCCACATCGAGCGGGTCACCGAGCT
GCAAGAACTCTTCCTCACGCGCGTCGGGCTCGACATCGGCAAGGTGTGGGTCGCGGACGACGGCGCCGCG
GTGGCGGTCTGGACCACGCCGGAGAGCGTCGAAGCGGGGGCGGTGTTCGCCGAGATCGGCCCGCGCATGG
CCGAGTTGAGCGGTTCCCGGCTGGCCGCGCAGCAACAGATGGAAGGCCTCCTGGCGCCGCACCGGCCCAA
GGAGCCCGCGTGGTTCCTGGCCACCGTCGGCGTCTCGCCCGACCACCAGGGCAAGGGTCTGGGCAGCGCC
GTCGTGCTCCCCGGAGTGGAGGCGGCCGAGCGCGCCGGGGTGCCCGCCTTCCTGGAGACCTCCGCGCCCC
GCAACCTCCCCTTCTACGAGCGGCTCGGCTTCACCGTCACCGCCGACGTCGAGGTGCCCGAAGGACCGCG
CACCTGGTGCATGACCCGCAAGCCCGGTGCCTGAACCCAGCTTTCTTGTACAAAGTGGTGGTACCCGATA
ATCAACCTCTGGATTACAAAATTTGTGAAAGATTGACTGGTATTCTTAACTATGTTGCTCCTTTTACGCT
ATGTGGATACGCTGCTTTAATGCCTTTGTATCATGCTATTGCTTCCCGTATGGCTTTCATTTTCTCCTCC
TTGTATAAATCCTGGTTGCTGTCTCTTTATGAGGAGTTGTGGCCCGTTGTCAGGCAACGTGGCGTGGTGT
GCACTGTGTTTGCTGACGCAACCCCCACTGGTTGGGGCATTGCCACCACCTGTCAGCTCCTTTCCGGGAC
TTTCGCTTTCCCCCTCCCTATTGCCACGGCGGAACTCATCGCCGCCTGCCTTGCCCGCTGCTGGACAGGG
GCTCGGCTGTTGGGCACTGACAATTCCGTGGTGTTGTCGGGGAAGCTGACGTCCTTTCCATGGCTGCTCG
CCTGTGTTGCCACCTGGATTCTGCGCGGGACGTCCTTCTGCTACGTCCCTTCGGCCCTCAATCCAGCGGA
CCTTCCTTCCCGCGGCCTGCTGCCGGCTCTGCGGCCTCTTCCGCGTCTTCGCCTTCGCCCTCAGACGAGT
CGGATCTCCCTTTGGGCCGCCTCCCCGCATCGGCTTTAAGACCAATGACTTACAAGGCAGCTGTAGATCT
TAGCCACTTTTTAAAAGAAAAGGGGGGACTGGAAGGGCTAATTCACTCCCAACGAAGACAAGATCTGCTT
TTTGCTTGTACTGGGTCTCTCTGGTTAGACCAGATCTGAGCCTGGGAGCTCTCTGGCTAACTAGGGAACC
CACTGCTTAAGCCTCAATAAAGCTTGCCTTGAGTGCTTCAAGTAGTGTGTGCCCGTCTGTTGTGTGACTC
TGGTAACTAGAGATCCCTCAGACCCTTTTAGTCAGTGTGGAAAATCTCTAGCAGTAGTAGTTCATGTCAT
CTTATTATTCAGTATTTATAACTTGCAAAGAAATGAATATCAGAGAGTGAGAGGAACTTGTTTATTGCAG
CTTATAATGGTTACAAATAAAGCAATAGCATCACAAATTTCACAAATAAAGCATTTTTTTCACTGCATTC
TAGTTGTGGTTTGTCCAAACTCATCAATGTATCTTATCATGTCTGGCTCTAGCTATCCCGCCCCTAACTC
CGCCCATCCCGCCCCTAACTCCGCCCAGTTCCGCCCATTCTCCGCCCCATGGCTGACTAATTTTTTTTAT
TTATGCAGAGGCCGAGGCCGCCTCGGCCTCTGAGCTATTCCAGAAGTAGTGAGGAGGCTTTTTTGGAGGC
CTAGGGACGTACCCAATTCGCCCTATAGTGAGTCGTATTACGCGCGCTCACTGGCCGTCGTTTTACAACG
TCGTGACTGGGAAAACCCTGGCGTTACCCAACTTAATCGCCTTGCAGCACATCCCCCTTTCGCCAGCTGG
CGTAATAGCGAAGAGGCCCGCACCGATCGCCCTTCCCAACAGTTGCGCAGCCTGAATGGCGAATGGG
[124 nt withheld, positions 5388-5511]
C
[91 nt withheld, positions 5513-5603]
A
[49 nt withheld, positions 5605-5653]
CCTTTGACGTTGGAGTCCACGTTCTTT
[37 nt withheld, positions 5681-5717]
ACCCTATCTCGGTCTATTCTTTTGATTTATAAGGGATTTTGCCGATTTCGGCCTATTGGTTAAAAAATGA
GCTGATTTAACAAAAATTTAACGCGAATTTTAACAAAATATTAACGCTTACAATTTAGGTGGCACTTTTC
GGGGAAATGTGCGCGGAACCCCTATTTGTTTATTTTTCTAAATACATTCAAATATGTATCCGCTCATGAG
ACAATAACCCTGATAAATGCTTCAATAATATTGAAAAAGGAAGAGTATGAGTATTCAACATTTCCGTGTC
GCCCTTATTCCCTTTTTTGCGGCATTTTGCCTTCCTGTTTTTGCTCACCCAGAAACGCTGGTGAAAGTAA
AAGATGCTGAAGATCAGTTGGGTGCACGAGTGGGTTACATCGAACTGGATCTCAACAGCGGTAAGATCCT
TGAGAGTTTTCGCCCCGAAGAACGTTTTCCAATGATGAGCACTTTTAAAGTTCTGCTATGTGGCGCGGTA
TTATCCCGTATTGACGCCGGGCAAGAGCAACTCGGTCGCCGCATACACTATTCTCAGAATGACTTGGTTG
AGTACTCACCAGTCACAGAAAAGCATCTTACGGATGGCATGACAGTAAGAGAATTATGCAGTGCTGCCAT
AACCATGAGTGATAACACTGCGGCCAACTTACTTCTGACAACGATCGGAGGACCGAAGGAGCTAACCGCT
TTTTTGCACAACATGGGGGATCATGTAACTCGCCTTGATCGTTGGGAACCGGAGCTGAATGAAGCCATAC
CAAACGACGAGCGTGACACCACGATGCCTGTAGCAATGGCAACAACGTTGCGCAAACTATTAACTGGCGA
ACTACTTACTCTAGCTTCCCGGCAACAATTAATAGACTGGATGGAGGCGGATAAAGTTGCAGGACCACTT
CTGCGCTCGGCCCTTCCGGCTGGCTGGTTTATTGCTGATAAATCTGGAGCCGGTGAGCGTGGGTCTCGCG
GTATCATTGCAGCACTGGGGCCAGATGGTAAGCCCTCCCGTATCGTAGTTATCTACACGACGGGGAGTCA
GGCAACTATGGATGAACGAAATAGACAGATCGCTGAGATAGGTGCCTCACTGATTAAGCATTGGTAACTG
TCAGACCAAGTTTACTCATATATACTTTAGATTGATTTAAAACTTCATTTTTAATTTAAAAGGATCTAGG
TGAAGATCCTTTTTGATAATCTCATGACCAAAATCCCTTAACGTGAGTTTTCGTTCCACTGAGCGTCAGA
CCCCGTAGAAAAGATCAAAGGATCTTCTTGAGATCCTTTTTTTCTGCGCGTAATCTGCTGCTTGCAAACA
AAAAAACCACCGCTACCAGCGGTGGTTTGTTTGCCGGATCAAGAGCTACCAACTCTTTTTCCGAAGGTAA
CTGGCTTCAGCAGAGCGCAGATACCAAATACTGTTCTTCTAGTGTAGCCGTAGTTAGGCCACCACTTCAA
GAACTCTGTAGCACCGCCTACATACCTCGCTCTGCTAATCCTGTTACCAGTGGCTGCTGCCAGTGGCGAT
AAGTCGTGTCTTACCGGGTTGGACTCAAGACGATAGTTACCGGATAAGGCGCAGCGGTCGGGCTGAACGG
GGGGTTCGTGCACACAGCCCAGCTTGGAGCGAACGACCTACACCGAACTGAGATACCTACAGCGTGAGCT
ATGAGAAAGCGCCACGCTTCCCGAAGAGAGAAAGGCGGACAGGTATCCGGTAAGCGGCAGGGTCGGAACA
GGAGAGCGCACGAGGGAGCTTCCAGGGGGAAACGCCTGGTATCTTTATAGTCCTGTCGGGTTTCGCCACC
TCTGACTTGAGCGTCGATTTTTGTGATGCT
